>Addgene plasmid #26060 | pCMX/cyclinB1 (17) | addgene partial sequence | sequence record 31686 | 26060 with CMV-F
CGTGGGCTTTAGCGAGCTCTCTGGCTACTAGAGAACCCACTGCTTACTGGCTTATCGAAATTAATACGAC
TCACTATAGGGAGACCCAAGCTTATCATGGAGCAAAAACTTATATCTGAGGAGGACCTTTCCATGGCGCT
CCGAGCCACCAGGAACTCGAAAATTAATGCTGAAAATAAGGCGAAGATCAACATGGCAGGCGCAAAGCGC
GTTCCTACGGCCCCTGCTGCAACCTCCAAGCCCGGACTGAGGCCAAGAACAGCTCTTGGGGACATTGGTA
ACAAAGTCAGTGAACAACTGCAGGCCAAAATGCCTATGAAGAAGGAAGCAAAACCTTCAGCTACTGGAAA
AGTCATTGATAAAAAACTACCAAAACCTCTTGAAAAGGTACCTATGCTGGTGCCAGTGCCAGTGTCTGAG
CCAGTGCCAGAGCCAGAACCTGAGCCAGAACCTGAGCCTGTTAAAGAAGAAAAACTTTCGCCTGAGCCTA
TTTTGGTTGATACTGCCTCTCCAAGCCCAATGGAAACATCTGGATGTGCCCCTGCAGAAGAAGACCTGTG
TCAGGCTTTCTCTGATGTAATTCTTGCAGTAAATGATGTGGATGCAGAAGATGGAGCTGATCCAAACCTT
TGTAGTGAATATGTGAAAGATATTTATGCTTATCTGAGACAACTTGAGGAAGAGCAAGCAGTCAGACCAA
AATACCTACTGGGTCGGGAAGTCACTGGAAACATGAGAGCCATCCTAATTGACTGGCTAGTACAGGTTCA
AATGAAATTCAGGTTGTTGCAGGAGACCATGTACATGACTGTCTCCATTATTGATCGGTTCATGCAGAAT
AATTGTGTGCCCAAGAAGATGCTGCAGCTGGTTGGTGTCACTGCCATGTTTTTGCA
