[The description below was written by a language model from this plasmid's Addgene catalogue record.]
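Description:
pCMX/cyclinB1 (17) is a mammalian expression plasmid built on the pCMX backbone (about 4.5 kb without insert) and carrying human cyclin B1 (CCNB1). It is maintained in E. coli as a high-copy plasmid under ampicillin selection. The record does not include a feature table, so the origin of replication, polyadenylation signal and other backbone elements are not itemised. The promoter is also not stated explicitly, although the listed 5′ sequencing primer (CMV-F) is consistent with a CMV promoter upstream of the insert, as the backbone name suggests. No mammalian selection marker is recorded, which fits use in transient transfection rather than stable line generation.

The cyclin B1 coding sequence was inserted by restriction cloning between HindIII (5′) and BamHI (3′) sites, and it is fused at its N terminus to a Myc epitope tag. The tag allows the exogenous protein to be detected by immunofluorescence or immunoblotting and distinguished from endogenous cyclin B1. The depositor notes that this clone carries a V5A substitution in cyclin B1, which is reported not to affect the localisation of the protein or its degradation; a separate plasmid from the same source is indicated as the wild-type reference.

Cyclin B1 is the regulatory partner of CDK1 that drives entry into mitosis. The associated study addressed its translocation from cytoplasm to nucleus at prophase through a phosphorylation-dependent nuclear import signal. The construct is therefore suited to expressing tagged cyclin B1 in mammalian cells to follow its subcellular distribution and cell-cycle-regulated turnover.
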