Addgene plasmid #26060: pCMX/cyclinB1 (17)
Depositing lab: Jonathon Pines. Publication: Translocation of cyclin B1 to the nucleus at prophase requires a phosphorylation-dependent nuclear import signal. Hagting A, Jackman M, Simpson K, Pines J. Curr Biol. 1999 Jul 1. 9(13):680-9. 10.1016/S0960-9822(99)80308-X PubMed 10395539.
Backbone
  Vector backbone: pCMX
  Backbone size w/o insert (bp): 4500
  Vector type: Mammalian Expression
Growth in bacteria
  Bacterial resistance: Ampicillin, 100 μg/mL
  Growth temperature: 37°C
  Growth strain: DH5alpha
  Copy number: High Copy
Gene/Insert
  Gene/Insert name: Cyclin B1
  Species: H. sapiens (human)
  Entrez Gene: CCNB1 (a.k.a. CCNB)
  Tag / fusion protein: Myc (N terminal on insert)
  Cloning method: Restriction Enzyme; 5′ cloning site HindIII (unknown if destroyed); 3′ cloning site BamHI (unknown if destroyed)
  Sequencing primers: 5′ CMV-F
Terms and licenses: Academic/Nonprofit Terms; Industry Terms: Not Available to Industry
Depositor comments: There is a V5A mutation in cycB1. The mutation does not affect localization of the protein or it's degradation. For a wild type source of CyclinB1, please see plasmid 26062.
How to cite: pCMX/cyclinB1 (17) was a gift from Jonathon Pines (Addgene plasmid # 26060 ; http://n2t.net/addgene:26060 ; RRID:Addgene_26060)
